Addgene plasmid #230497: AiP14859 - pAAV-AiE0536h-minBG-SYFP2-10aa-H2B-WPRE3-BGHpA (Alias: CN4859)
Purpose: AiE0536h is an enhancer sequence, designed to drive AAV-mediated transgene expression in specific populations of brain cells
Depositing lab: Allen Institute for Brain Science & Jonathan Ting. Depositing organization: Allen Institute. Publication: A suite of enhancer AAVs and transgenic mouse lines for genetic access to cortical cell types. Ben-Simon Y, Hooper M, Narayan S, Daigle TL, Dwivedi D, Way SW, Oster A, Stafford DA, Mich JK, Taormina MJ, Martinez RA, Opitz-Araya X, Roth JR, Alexander JR, Allen S, Amster A, Arbuckle J, Ayala A, Baker PM, Bakken TE, Barcelli T, Barta S, Bendrick J, Bertagnolli D, Bielstein C, Bishwakarma P, Bowlus J, Boyer G, Brouner K, Casian B, Casper T, Chakka AB, Chakrabarty R, Chance RK, Chavan S, Clark M, Colbert K, Collman F, Daniel S, Departee M, DiValentin P, Donadio N, Dotson N, Egdorf T, Fliss T, Gabitto M, Garcia J, Gary A, Gasperini M, Gloe J, Goldy J, Gore BB, Graybuck L, Greisman N, Haeseleer F, Halterman C, Haradon Z, Hastings SD, Helback O, Ho W, Hockemeyer D, Huang C, Huff S, Hunker A, Johansen N, Jones D, Juneau Z, Kalmbach B, Kannan M, Khem S, Kussick E, Kutsal R, Larsen R, Lee C, Lee AY, Leibly M, Lenz GH, Li S, Liang E, Lusk N, Madigan Z, Malloy J, Malone J, McCue R, Melchor J, Mollenkopf T, Moosman S, Morin E, Newman D, Ng L, Ngo K, Omstead V, Otto S, Oyama A, Pena N, Pham T, Phillips E, Pom CA, Potekhina L, Ransford S, Ray PL, Rette D, Reynoldson C, Rimorin C, Rocha D, Ruiz A, Sanchez REA, Sawyer L, Sedeno-Cortes A, Sevigny JP, Shapovalova N, Shepard N, Shulga L, Sigler AR, Siverts L, Soliman S, Somasundaram S, Staats B, Stewart K, Szelenyi E, Tieu M, Trader C, Tran A, van Velthoven CTJ, Walker M, Wang Y, Weed N, Wirthlin M, Wood T, Wynalda B, Yao Z, Zhou T, Ariza J, Dee N, Reding M, Ronellenfitch K, Mufti S, Sunkin SM, Smith KA, Esposito L, Waters J, Thyagarajan B, Yao S, Lein ES, Zeng H, Levi BP, Ngai J, Ting JT, Tasic B. Cell. 2025 May 16:S0092-8674(25)00513-6. doi: 10.1016/j.cell.2025.05.002. PubMed 40403729.
Backbone
  Vector backbone: pAAV2
  Vector type: AAV
Growth in bacteria
  Bacterial resistance: Ampicillin, 100 μg/mL
  Growth temperature: 37°C
  Growth strain: NEB Stable
  Copy number: High Copy
Gene/Insert
  Gene/Insert name: SYFP2-10aa-H2B
  Species: Synthetic
  Promoter: minBG
  Cloning method: Gibson Cloning
Terms and licenses: Academic/Nonprofit Terms; Industry Terms: Not Available to Industry
How to cite: AiP14859 - pAAV-AiE0536h-minBG-SYFP2-10aa-H2B-WPRE3-BGHpA (Alias: CN4859) was a gift from Allen Institute for Brain Science & Jonathan Ting (Addgene plasmid # 230497 ; http://n2t.net/addgene:230497 ; RRID:Addgene_230497)
