[The description below was written by a language model from this plasmid's Addgene catalogue record and pLannotate feature annotations shown in this document.]
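Description:
AiP14859 - pAAV-AiE0536h-minBG-SYFP2-10aa-H2B-WPRE3-BGHpA (alias CN4859) is an AAV transfer plasmid of about 5 kb built on a pAAV2 backbone, designed for packaging an enhancer-driven reporter genome into recombinant adeno-associated virus. It is maintained in bacteria as a high-copy plasmid through a ColE1/pUC-type origin and selected with ampicillin via the β-lactamase gene and its native promoter. An f1 phage origin is also present, along with small remnants of pBR322 bom and rop sequences. The expression cassette is flanked by AAV2 inverted terminal repeats, which provide the signals for genome replication and encapsidation. The annotation detects a full ITR on the right side and only short fragments on the left, which is common for these repeat-rich, structured elements in sequencing-based annotation.

Between the ITRs, the AiE0536h enhancer is placed upstream of minBG, a minimal promoter; neither was annotated in the feature table, but they would occupy the unannotated region ahead of the coding sequence. The minimal promoter is expected to have little activity alone, so that expression depends on the enhancer, which the record says is designed to drive transgene expression in specific populations of brain cells; it does not state which ones. The payload is the monomeric yellow fluorescent protein SYFP2 joined through a 10-amino-acid linker to human histone H2B, which localises the fluorescence to chromatin and thus gives nuclear labelling. A shortened woodchuck post-transcriptional element (WPRE3) enhances transcript expression, and the bovine growth hormone polyadenylation signal terminates the message. The construct belongs to a collection of enhancer AAVs for genetic access to cortical cell types.
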