Features (pLannotate 1.2.2; 15 found; start..end, strand, type, name):
     12..39      +  repeat_region  AAV2 ITR (fragment): inverted terminal repeat of adeno-associated virus serotype 2 inverted
     68..95      +  repeat_region  AAV2 ITR (fragment): inverted terminal repeat of adeno-associated virus serotype 2 inverted
    566..1282    +  CDS            SYFP2: SYFP2 is a basic (constitutively fluorescent) yellow fluorescent protein published in 2006, derived from Aequorea victoria. It is reported to be a very rapidly-maturing monomer with moderate acid sensitivity.
   1313..1690    +  CDS            H2B: human histone H2B; HIST1H2BJ
   1730..1887    +  misc_feature   WPRE (fragment): woodchuck hepatitis virus posttranscriptional regulatory element
   1893..1973    +  misc_feature   WPRE (fragment): woodchuck hepatitis virus posttranscriptional regulatory element
   1990..2101    +  polyA_signal   bGH poly(A) signal: bovine growth hormone polyadenylation signal
   2219..2359    +  repeat_region  AAV2 ITR: inverted terminal repeat of adeno-associated virus serotype 2 inverted
   2364..2415    -  misc_feature   bom (fragment): basis of mobility region from pBR322
   2434..2889    +  rep_origin     f1 ori (sequence partly withheld): f1 bacteriophage origin of replication; arrow indicates direction of (+) strand synthesis
   2890..2939    -  misc_feature   bom (fragment): basis of mobility region from pBR322
   3041..3076    -  CDS            rop (fragment): Rop protein, which maintains plasmids at low copy number; rop
   3171..3275    +  promoter       AmpR promoter: bla
   3276..4136    +  CDS            AmpR: β-lactamase; bla; confers resistance to ampicillin, carbenicillin, and related antibiotics
   4307..4895    +  rep_origin     ori: high-copy-number ColE1/pMB1/pBR322/pUC origin of replication
>Addgene plasmid #230497 | AiP14859 - pAAV-AiE0536h-minBG-SYFP2-10aa-H2B-WPRE3-BGHpA (Alias: CN4859) | addgene full sequence | sequence record 491907 | Addgene NGS Result
CCTGCAGGCAGCTGCGCGCTCGCTCGCTCACTGAGGCCGCCCGGGCGTCGGGCGACCTTTGGTCGCCCGG
CCTCAGTGAGCGAGCGAGCGCGCAGAGAGGGAGTGGCCAACTCCATCACTAGGGGTTCCTGCGGCCGCAC
GCGTCCAGGAGCAAAGCAGCGCGCCAGGCTGGAGCTGTTCCGTCATTACCGCCACGTCTGCGCTTCGGTT
GTGAGAACCGATTCGTTACCCTAACCTCTTAGGACTAAGAGCCAGTCTTCTGGTGGCGCTCGCTTTCACT
TACTTTTTATTTCCCTTTCTATTCCCGCGAGCTAGGGGGAGAAAGTGTAAATCCCGCCCGCTTCTCCAGG
GCTGAAAATGGAGAGGCTGAGGCGGCTTGGAGAGTGCGCACTGCGCATGCTCCGCAGAGCATCCCCGCAG
GTCAACCGGGGCAAGGGAGAGACATGAAAGCCTGTGGCTTCTCCTTTGAAGAGAGCTCGGGCTGGGCATA
AAAGTCAGGGCAGAGCCATCTATTGCTTACATTTGCTTCTGGGATCCTTCGAAGCTAGCGCTACCGGTCG
CCACCATGGTGAGCAAGGGCGAGGAGCTGTTCACCGGGGTGGTGCCCATCCTGGTCGAGCTGGACGGCGA
CGTAAACGGCCACAAGTTCAGCGTGTCCGGCGAGGGCGAGGGCGATGCCACCTACGGCAAGCTGACCCTG
AAGCTGATCTGCACCACCGGCAAGCTGCCCGTGCCCTGGCCCACCCTCGTGACCACCCTGGGCTACGGCG
TGCAGTGCTTCGCCCGCTACCCCGACCACATGAAGCAGCACGACTTCTTCAAGTCCGCCATGCCCGAAGG
CTACGTCCAGGAGCGCACCATCTTCTTCAAGGACGACGGCAACTACAAGACCCGCGCCGAGGTGAAGTTC
GAGGGCGACACCCTGGTGAACCGCATCGAGCTGAAGGGCATCGACTTCAAGGAGGACGGCAACATCCTGG
GGCACAAGCTGGAGTACAACTACAACAGCCACAACGTCTATATCACCGCCGACAAGCAGAAGAACGGCAT
CAAGGCCAACTTCAAGATCCGCCACAACATCGAGGACGGCGGCGTGCAGCTCGCCGACCACTACCAGCAG
AACACCCCCATCGGCGACGGCCCCGTGCTGCTGCCCGACAACCACTACCTGAGCTACCAGTCCAAGCTGA
GCAAAGACCCCAACGAGAAGCGCGATCACATGGTCCTGCTGGAGTTCGTGACCGCCGCCGGGATCACTCT
CGGCATGGACGAGCTGTACAAGTCCGGACTCAGATCTGGAGGCTCCGGAGGCCCAGAGCCAGCGAAGTCT
GCTCCCGCCCCGAAAAAGGGCTCCAAGAAGGCGGTGACTAAGGCGCAGAAGAAAGGCGGCAAGAAGCGCA
AGCGCAGCCGCAAGGAGAGCTATTCCATCTATGTGTATAAGGTTCTGAAGCAGGTCCACCCTGACACCGG
CATTTCGTCCAAGGCCATGGGCATCATGAACTCGTTTGTGAACGACATTTTCGAGCGCATCGCAGGTGAG
GCTTCCCGCCTGGCGCATTACAACAAGCGCTCGACCATCACCTCCAGGGAGATCCAGACGGCCGTGCGCC
TGCTGCTGCCTGGGGAGTTGGCCAAGCACGCCGTGTCCGAGGGTACTAAGGCCATCACCAAGTACACCAG
CGCTAAGTAATGAGTCGACGGCGCGCCCCTGCAGGGAATTCGATATCATAATCAACCTCTGGATTACAAA
ATTTGTGAAAGATTGACTGGTATTCTTAACTATGTTGCTCCTTTTACGCTATGTGGATACGCTGCTTTAA
TGCCTTTGTATCATGCTATTGCTTCCCGTATGGCTTTCATTTTCTCCTCCTTGTATAAATCCTGGTTAGT
TCTTGCCACGGCGGAACTCATCGCCGCCTGCCTTGCCCGCTGCTGGACAGGGGCTCGGCTGTTGGGCACT
GACAATTCCGTGGCTCGAGAGATCTTCGACTGTGCCTTCTAGTTGCCAGCCATCTGTTGTTTGCCCCTCC
CCCGTGCCTTCCTTGACCCTGGAAGGTGCCACTCCCACTGTCCTTTCCTAATAAAATGAGGAAATTGCAT
CGCATTGTCTGAGTAGGTGTCATTCTATTCTGGGGGGTGGGGTGGGGCAGGACAGCAAGGGGGAGGATTG
GGAAGACAATAGCAGGCATGAGATCTCACGTGCGGACCGAGCGGCCGCAGGAACCCCTAGTGATGGAGTT
GGCCACTCCCTCTCTGCGCGCTCGCTCGCTCACTGAGGCCGGGCGACCAAAGGTCGCCCGACGCCCGGGC
TTTGCCCGGGCGGCCTCAGTGAGCGAGCGAGCGCGCAGCTGCCTGCAGGGGCGCCTGATGCGGTATTTTC
TCCTTACGCATCTGTGCGGTATTTCACACCGCATA
[95 nt withheld, positions 2416-2510]
T
[46 nt withheld, positions 2512-2557]
C
[141 nt withheld, positions 2559-2699]
CCTTTGACGTTGGAGTCCACGTTCTTT
[37 nt withheld, positions 2727-2763]
ACTCTATCTCGGGCTATTCTTTTGATTTATAAGGGATTTTGCCGATTTCGGTCTATTGGTTAAAAAATGA
GCTGATTTAACAAAAATTTAACGCGAATTTTAACAAAATATTAACGTTTACAATTTTATGGTGCACTCTC
AGTACAATCTGCTCTGATGCCGCATAGTTAAGCCAGCCCCGACACCCGCCAACACCCGCTGACGCGCCCT
GACGGGCTTGTCTGCTCCCGGCATCCGCTTACAGACAAGCTGTGACCGTCTCCGGGAGCTGCATGTGTCA
GAGGTTTTCACCGTCATCACCGAAACGCGCGAGACGAAAGGGCCTCGTGATACGCCTATTTTTATAGGTT
AATGTCATGATAATAATGGTTTCTTAGACGTCAGGTGGCACTTTTCGGGGAAATGTGCGCGGAACCCCTA
TTTGTTTATTTTTCTAAATACATTCAAATATGTATCCGCTCATGAGACAATAACCCTGATAAATGCTTCA
ATAATATTGAAAAAGGAAGAGTATGAGTATTCAACATTTCCGTGTCGCCCTTATTCCCTTTTTTGCGGCA
TTTTGCCTTCCTGTTTTTGCTCACCCAGAAACGCTGGTGAAAGTAAAAGATGCTGAAGATCAGTTGGGTG
CACGAGTGGGTTACATCGAACTGGATCTCAACAGCGGTAAGATCCTTGAGAGTTTTCGCCCCGAAGAACG
TTTTCCAATGATGAGCACTTTTAAAGTTCTGCTATGTGGCGCGGTATTATCCCGTATTGACGCCGGGCAA
GAGCAACTCGGTCGCCGCATACACTATTCTCAGAATGACTTGGTTGAGTACTCACCAGTCACAGAAAAGC
ATCTTACGGATGGCATGACAGTAAGAGAATTATGCAGTGCTGCCATAACCATGAGTGATAACACTGCGGC
CAACTTACTTCTGACAACGATCGGAGGACCGAAGGAGCTAACCGCTTTTTTGCACAACATGGGGGATCAT
GTAACTCGCCTTGATCGTTGGGAACCGGAGCTGAATGAAGCCATACCAAACGACGAGCGTGACACCACGA
TGCCTGTAGCAATGGCAACAACGTTGCGCAAACTATTAACTGGCGAACTACTTACTCTAGCTTCCCGGCA
ACAATTAATAGACTGGATGGAGGCGGATAAAGTTGCAGGACCACTTCTGCGCTCGGCCCTTCCGGCTGGC
TGGTTTATTGCTGATAAATCTGGAGCCGGTGAGCGTGGGTCTCGCGGTATCATTGCAGCACTGGGGCCAG
ATGGTAAGCCCTCCCGTATCGTAGTTATCTACACGACGGGGAGTCAGGCAACTATGGATGAACGAAATAG
ACAGATCGCTGAGATAGGTGCCTCACTGATTAAGCATTGGTAACTGTCAGACCAAGTTTACTCATATATA
CTTTAGATTGATTTAAAACTTCATTTTTAATTTAAAAGGATCTAGGTGAAGATCCTTTTTGATAATCTCA
TGACCAAAATCCCTTAACGTGAGTTTTCGTTCCACTGAGCGTCAGACCCCGTAGAAAAGATCAAAGGATC
TTCTTGAGATCCTTTTTTTCTGCGCGTAATCTGCTGCTTGCAAACAAAAAAACCACCGCTACCAGCGGTG
GTTTGTTTGCCGGATCAAGAGCTACCAACTCTTTTTCCGAAGGTAACTGGCTTCAGCAGAGCGCAGATAC
CAAATACTGTTCTTCTAGTGTAGCCGTAGTTAGGCCACCACTTCAAGAACTCTGTAGCACCGCCTACATA
CCTCGCTCTGCTAATCCTGTTACCAGTGGCTGCTGCCAGTGGCGATAAGTCGTGTCTTACCGGGTTGGAC
TCAAGACGATAGTTACCGGATAAGGCGCAGCGGTCGGGCTGAACGGGGGGTTCGTGCACACAGCCCAGCT
TGGAGCGAACGACCTACACCGAACTGAGATACCTACAGCGTGAGCTATGAGAAAGCGCCACGCTTCCCGA
AGGGAGAAAGGCGGACAGGTATCCGGTAAGCGGCAGGGTCGGAACAGGAGAGCGCACGAGGGAGCTTCCA
GGGGGAAACGCCTGGTATCTTTATAGTCCTGTCGGGTTTCGCCACCTCTGACTTGAGCGTCGATTTTTGT
GATGCTCGTCAGGGGGGCGGAGCCTATGGAAAAACGCCAGCAACGCGGCCTTTTTACGGTTCCTGGCCTT
TTGCTGGCCTTTTGCTCACATGT
